>Addgene plasmid #155223 | C1-MPAct(delta1-6)-mRuby3 | addgene full sequence | sequence record 310127 | Addgene NGS Result
AAGAGCATCAGGGGCTCGCGCCAGCCGAACTGTTCGCCAGGCTCAAGGCGAGCATGCCCGACGGCGAGGA
TCTCGTCGTGACCCATGGCGATGCCTGCTTGCCGAATATCATGGTGGAAAATGGCCGCTTTTCTGGATTC
ATCGACTGTGGCCGGCTGGGTGTGGCGGACCGCTATCAGGACATAGCGTTGGCTACCCGTGATATTGCTG
AAGAGCTTGGCGGCGAATGGGCTGACCGCTTCCTCGTGCTTTACGGTATCGCCGCTCCCGATTCGCAGCG
CATCGCCTTCTATCGCCTTCTTGACGAGTTCTTCTGAGCGGGACTCTGGGGTTCGAAATGACCGACCAAG
CGACGCCCAACCTGCCATCACGAGATTTCGATTCCACCGCCGCCTTCTATGAAAGGTTGGGCTTCGGAAT
CGTTTTCCGGGACGCCGGCTGGATGATCCTCCAGCGCGGGGATCTCATGCTGGAGTTCTTCGCCCACCCT
AGGGGGAGGCTAACTGAAACACGGAAGGAGACAATACCGGAAGGAACCCGCGCTATGACGGCAATAAAAA
GACAGAATAAAACGCACGGTGTTGGGTCGTTTGTTCATAAACGCGGGGTTCGGTCCCAGGGCTGGCACTC
TGTCGATACCCCACCGAGACCCCATTGGGGCCAATACGCCCGCGTTTCTTCCTTTTCCCCACCCCACCCC
CCAAGTTCGGGTGAAGGCCCAGGGCTCGCAGCCAACGTCGGGGCGGCAGGCCCTGCCATAGCCTCAGGTT
ACTCATATATACTTTAGATTGATTTAAAACTTCATTTTTAATTTAAAAGGATCTAGGTGAAGATCCTTTT
TGATAATCTCATGACCAAAATCCCTTAACGTGAGTTTTCGTTCCACTGAGCGTCAGACCCCGTAGAAAAG
ATCAAAGGATCTTCTTGAGATCCTTTTTTTCTGCGCGTAATCTGCTGCTTGCAAACAAAAAAACCACCGC
TACCAGCGGTGGTTTGTTTGCCGGATCAAGAGCTACCAACTCTTTTTCCGAAGGTAACTGGCTTCAGCAG
AGCGCAGATACCAAATACTGTTCTTCTAGTGTAGCCGTAGTTAGGCCACCACTTCAAGAACTCTGTAGCA
CCGCCTACATACCTCGCTCTGCTAATCCTGTTACCAGTGGCTGCTGCCAGTGGCGATAAGTCGTGTCTTA
CCGGGTTGGACTCAAGACGATAGTTACCGGATAAGGCGCAGCGGTCGGGCTGAACGGGGGGTTCGTGCAC
ACAGCCCAGCTTGGAGCGAACGACCTACACCGAACTGAGATACCTACAGCGTGAGCTATGAGAAAGCGCC
ACGCTTCCCGAAGGGAGAAAGGCGGACAGGTATCCGGTAAGCGGCAGGGTCGGAACAGGAGAGCGCACGA
GGGAGCTTCCAGGGGGAAACGCCTGGTATCTTTATAGTCCTGTCGGGTTTCGCCACCTCTGACTTGAGCG
TCGATTTTTGTGATGCTCGTCAGGGGGGCGGAGCCTATGGAAAAACGCCAGCAACGCGGCCTTTTTACGG
TTCCTGGCCTTTTGCTGGCCTTTTGCTCACATGTTCTTTCCTGCGTTATCCCCTGATTCTGTGGATAACC
GTATTACCGCCATGCATTAGTTATTAATAGTAATCAATTACGGGGTCATTAGTTCATAGCCCATATATGG
AGTTCCGCGTTACATAACTTACGGTAAATGGCCCGCCTGGCTGACCGCCCAACGACCCCCGCCCATTGAC
GTCAATAATGACGTATGTTCCCATAGTAACGCCAATAGGGACTTTCCATTGACGTCAATGGGTGGAGTAT
TTACGGTAAACTGCCCACTTGGCAGTACATCAAGTGTATCATATGCCAAGTACGCCCCCTATTGACGTCA
ATGACGGTAAATGGCCCGCCTGGCATTATGCCCAGTACATGACCTTATGGGACTTTCCTACTTGGCAGTA
CATCTACGTATTAGTCATCGCTATTACCATGGTGATGCGGTTTTGGCAGTACATCAATGGGCGTGGATAG
CGGTTTGACTCACGGGGATTTCCAAGTCTCCACCCCATTGACGTCAATGGGAGTTTGTTTTGGCACCAAA
ATCAACGGGACTTTCCAAAATGTCGTAACAACTCCGCCCCATTGACGCAAATGGGCGGTAGGCGTGTACG
GTGGGAGGTCTATATAAGCAGAGCTGGTTTAGTGAACCGTCAGATCCGCTAGCGCTACCGGACTCAGATC
TCGAGCTCAAGCTTATGGGCATGGCGCGACCACGGGGCGCGGGGCCCTGCAGCCCCGGGTTGGAGCGGGC
TCCGCGCCGGAGCGTCGGGGAGTCGGATCCACCGGTCATGGTGTCTAAGGGCGAAGAGCTGATCAAGGAA
AATATGCGTATGAAGGTGGTCATGGAAGGTTCGGTCAACGGCCACCAATTCAAATGCACAGGTGAAGGAG
AAGGCAGACCGTACGAGGGAGTGCAAACCATGAGGATCAAAGTCATCGAGGGAGGACCCCTGCCATTTGC
CTTTGACATTCTTGCCACGTCGTTCATGTATGGCAGCCGTACCTTTATCAAGTACCCGGCCGACATCCCT
GATTTCTTTAAACAGTCCTTTCCTGAGGGTTTTACTTGGGAAAGAGTTACGAGATACGAAGATGGTGGAG
TCGTCACCGTCACGCAGGACACCAGCCTTGAGGATGGCGAGCTCGTCTACAACGTCAAGGTCAGAGGGGT
AAACTTTCCCTCCAATGGTCCCGTGATGCAGAAGAAGACCAAGGGTTGGGAGCCTAATACAGAGATGATG
TATCCAGCAGATGGTGGTCTGAGAGGATACACTGACATCGCACTGAAAGTTGATGGTGGTGGCCATCTGC
ACTGCAACTTCGTGACAACTTACAGGTCAAAAAAGACCGTCGGGAACATCAAGATGCCCGGTGTCCATGC
CGTTGATCACCGCCTGGAAAGGATCGAGGAGAGTGACAATGAAACCTACGTAGTGCAAAGAGAAGTGGCA
GTTGCCAAATACAGCAACCTTGGTGGTGGCATGGACGAGCTGTACAAGAGATCTCGAGCTCAAGCTTCGA
ATTCTGGTAAAAAGAAGAAAAAGAAGTCAAAGACAAAGTGTGTAATTATGTAGAGCGGCCGCGACTCTAG
ATCATAATCAGCCATACCACATTTGTAGAGGTTTTACTTGCTTTAAAAAACCTCCCACACCTCCCCCTGA
ACCTGAAACATAAAATGAATGCAATTGTTGTTGTTAACTTGTTTATTGCAGCTTATAATGGTTACAAATA
AAGCAATAGCATCACAAATTTCACAAATAAAGCATTTTTTTCACTGCATTCTAGTTGTGGTTTGTCCAAA
CTCATCAATGTATCTTAAGGCGTAAATTGTAAGCGTTAATATTTTGTTAAAATTCGCGTTAAATTTTTGT
TAAATCAGCTCATTTTTTAACCAATAGGCCGAAATCGGCAAAATCCCTTATAAATCAAAAGAATAGACCG
AGATAGGGT
[37 nt withheld, positions 3510-3546]
AAAGAACGTGGACTCCAACGTCAAAGG
[49 nt withheld, positions 3574-3622]
T
[91 nt withheld, positions 3624-3714]
G
[124 nt withheld, positions 3716-3839]
CAGGTGGCACTTTTCGGGGAAATGTGCGCGGAACCCCTATTTGTTTATTTTTCTAAATACATTCAAATAT
GTATCCGCTCATGAGACAATAACCCTGATAAATGCTTCAATAATATTGAAAAAGGAAGAGTCCTGAGGCG
GAAAGAACCAGCTGTGGAATGTGTGTCAGTTAGGGTGTGGAAAGTCCCCAGGCTCCCCAGCAGGCAGAAG
TATGCAAAGCATGCATCTCAATTAGTCAGCAACCAGGTGTGGAAAGTCCCCAGGCTCCCCAGCAGGCAGA
AGTATGCAAAGCATGCATCTCAATTAGTCAGCAACCATAGTCCCGCCCCTAACTCCGCCCATCCCGCCCC
TAACTCCGCCCAGTTCCGCCCATTCTCCGCCCCATGGCTGACTAATTTTTTTTATTTATGCAGAGGCCGA
GGCCGCCTCGGCCTCTGAGCTATTCCAGAAGTAGTGAGGAGGCTTTTTTGGAGGCCTAGGCTTTTGCAAA
GATCGATCAAGAGACAGGATGAGGATCGTTTCGCATGATTGAACAAGATGGATTGCACGCAGGTTCTCCG
GCCGCTTGGGTGGAGAGGCTATTCGGCTATGACTGGGCACAACAGACAATCGGCTGCTCTGATGCCGCCG
TGTTCCGGCTGTCAGCGCAGGGGCGCCCGGTTCTTTTTGTCAAGACCGACCTGTCCGGTGCCCTGAATGA
ACTGCAAGACGAGGCAGCGCGGCTATCGTGGCTGGCCACGACGGGCGTTCCTTGCGCAGCTGTGCTCGAC
GTTGTCACTGAAGCGGGAAGGGACTGGCTGCTATTGGGCGAAGTGCCGGGGCAGGATCTCCTGTCATCTC
ACCTTGCTCCTGCCGAGAAAGTATCCATCATGGCTGATGCAATGCGGCGGCTGCATACGCTTGATCCGGC
TACCTGCCCATTCGACCACCAAGCGAAACATCGCATCGAGCGAGCACGTACTCGGATGGAAGCCGGTCTT
GTCGATCAGGATGATCTGGACG
Features (pLannotate 1.2.2; 17 found; start..end, strand, type, name):
    338..490     +  CDS            ble (fragment): BLE_KLEPN - Experimental evidence at protein level: Swiss-Prot protein existence level 1. Binding protein with a strong affinity to the bleomycin family of antibiotics. Binds to CL990; an antimitotic-antibiotic compound. From Klebsiella pneumoniae.
    549..596     +  polyA_signal   HSV TK poly(A) signal: herpes simplex virus thymidine kinase polyadenylation signal (Cole and Stacy, 1985)
    687..703     -  polyA_signal   bGH poly(A) signal (fragment): bovine growth hormone polyadenylation signal
    925..1513    +  rep_origin     ori: high-copy-number ColE1/pMB1/pBR322/pUC origin of replication
   1688..1991    +  enhancer       CMV enhancer: human cytomegalovirus immediate early enhancer
   1992..2195    +  promoter       CMV promoter: human cytomegalovirus (CMV) immediate early promoter
   2218..2254    +  misc_feature   MCS (fragment): multiple cloning site
   2258..2332    +  CDS            Itpka (fragment): IP3KA_MOUSE - Experimental evidence at protein level: Swiss-Prot protein existence level 1. From Mus musculus (Mouse).
   2348..3058    +  CDS            mRuby3: mRuby3 is a basic (constitutively fluorescent) red fluorescent protein published in 2016, derived from Entacmaea quadricolor. It has low acid sensitivity.
   3059..3086    +  misc_feature   MCS (fragment): multiple cloning site
   3085..3132    +  CDS            K-Ras (fragment): human small GTPase proto-oncoprotein
   3150..3233    +  CDS            large T antigen (fragment): large T antigen from SV40 (simian virus 40)
   3256..3377    +  polyA_signal   SV40 poly(A) signal: SV40 polyadenylation signal
   3411..3839    -  rep_origin     f1 ori (sequence partly withheld): f1 bacteriophage origin of replication; arrow indicates direction of (+) strand synthesis
   3866..3970    +  promoter       AmpR promoter: bla
   3972..4329    +  promoter       SV40 promoter: SV40 enhancer and early promoter
   4364..317     +  CDS            NeoR/KanR (across the origin): aminoglycoside phosphotransferase from Tn5; aph(3')-II (or nptII); confers resistance to neomycin, kanamycin, and G418 (Geneticin®)
