[The description below was written by a language model from this plasmid's Addgene catalogue record and pLannotate feature annotations shown in this document.]
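Description:
C1-MPAct(delta1-6)-mRuby3 is a mammalian expression plasmid of about 4.8 kb built on the Clontech pEGFP-C1 backbone, with the original fluorescent protein replaced by a red reporter fusion assembled by Gibson cloning. It replicates at high copy in E. coli from a ColE1/pUC-type origin and also carries an f1 origin. Selection relies on the Tn5 NeoR/KanR gene, which is driven by tandem bacterial (bla) and SV40 early promoters and terminated by the HSV TK polyadenylation signal. This arrangement gives kanamycin resistance in bacteria and can give G418 resistance in mammalian cells.

The payload is expressed from the CMV immediate-early enhancer and promoter and terminated by the SV40 poly(A) signal. It encodes a truncated F-tractin peptide, the actin-binding segment of rat ITPKA, followed by mRuby3 and then a C-terminal CaaX motif derived from K-Ras4b, which directs prenylation and plasma membrane anchoring. The parental MPAct design combines membrane tethering with F-actin binding in one fluorescent reporter. The associated publication concerns membrane-proximal F-actin in protrusion and cell migration. In this variant the first six F-tractin residues (ITPKA residues 9–14) are deleted, leaving residues 15–52, and the record describes it as an F-actin binding mutant of MPAct. That suggests use as a comparison construct for the intact reporter, although the record does not spell this out. The feature table matches this layout, although the annotation tool labels the ITPKA fragment by its mouse homologue. The short ble, bGH poly(A) and large T antigen hits are fragmentary matches, probably to backbone sequence rather than functional elements.
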