Addgene plasmid #155223: C1-MPAct(delta1-6)-mRuby3
Purpose: F-actin bidning mutant of MPAct
Depositing lab: Tobias Meyer. Depositing organization: Stanford University. Publication: Membrane-proximal F-actin restricts local membrane protrusions and directs cell migration. Bisaria A, Hayer A, Garbett D, Cohen D, Meyer T. Science. 2020 Jun 12;368(6496):1205-1210. doi: 10.1126/science.aay7794. PubMed 32527825.
Backbone
  Vector backbone: pEGFP-C1
  Backbone manufacturer: Clontech
  Vector type: Mammalian Expression
Growth in bacteria
  Bacterial resistance: Kanamycin, 50 μg/mL
  Growth temperature: 37°C
  Growth strain: DH5alpha
  Copy number: High Copy
Gene/Insert
  Gene/Insert name: Mutated version of F-tractin (aa 15-52 of rat ITPKA) fused to mRuby3 C-term tagged with the CaaX sequence derived from Kras4b
  Species: H. sapiens (human), R. norvegicus (rat)
  Mutation: Deletion of first 6 AA from F-tractin (9-14 from ITPKA)
  Tag / fusion protein: mRuby3 (C terminal on insert)
  Cloning method: Gibson Cloning
Terms and licenses: Academic/Nonprofit Terms; Industry Terms: Not Available to Industry
How to cite: C1-MPAct(delta1-6)-mRuby3 was a gift from Tobias Meyer (Addgene plasmid # 155223 ; http://n2t.net/addgene:155223 ; RRID:Addgene_155223)
